>Addgene plasmid #41666 | pcDNA3.1(+)mGAT1CFP* | depositor full sequence | sequence record 55802 | pcDNA3.1(+)mGAT1CFP* sequence 7902 bps
GACGGATCGGGAGATCTCCCGATCCCCTATGGTGCACTCTCAGTACAATCTGCTCTGATGCCGCATAGTT
AAGCCAGTATCTGCTCCCTGCTTGTGTGTTGGAGGTCGCTGAGTAGTGCGCGAGCAAAATTTAAGCTACA
ACAAGGCAAGGCTTGACCGACAATTGCATGAAGAATCTGCTTAGGGTTAGGCGTTTTGCGCTGCTTCGCG
ATGTACGGGCCAGATATACGCGTTGACATTGATTATTGACTAGTTATTAATAGTAATCAATTACGGGGTC
ATTAGTTCATAGCCCATATATGGAGTTCCGCGTTACATAACTTACGGTAAATGGCCCGCCTGGCTGACCG
CCCAACGACCCCCGCCCATTGACGTCAATAATGACGTATGTTCCCATAGTAACGCCAATAGGGACTTTCC
ATTGACGTCAATGGGTGGAGTATTTACGGTAAACTGCCCACTTGGCAGTACATCAAGTGTATCATATGCC
AAGTACGCCCCCTATTGACGTCAATGACGGTAAATGGCCCGCCTGGCATTATGCCCAGTACATGACCTTA
TGGGACTTTCCTACTTGGCAGTACATCTACGTATTAGTCATCGCTATTACCATGGTGATGCGGTTTTGGC
AGTACATCAATGGGCGTGGATAGCGGTTTGACTCACGGGGATTTCCAAGTCTCCACCCCATTGACGTCAA
TGGGAGTTTGTTTTGGCACCAAAATCAACGGGACTTTCCAAAATGTCGTAACAACTCCGCCCCATTGACG
CAAATGGGCGGTAGGCGTGTACGGTGGGAGGTCTATATAAGCAGAGCTCTCTGGCTAACTAGAGAACCCA
CTGCTTACTGGCTTATCGAAATTAATACGACTCACTATAGGGAGACCCAAGCTGGCTAGCGTTTAAACTT
AAGCTTATGGCGACTGACAACAGCAAGGTGGCTGATGGGCAGATCTCTACTGAGGTCAGCGAGGCCCCTG
TGGCCAGCGACAAGCCCAAAACCCTGGTAGTCAAGGTGCAGAAGAAGGCCGGGGACCTCCCTGACCGGGA
CACATGGAAGGGACGCTTCGACTTCCTCATGTCCTGCGTGGGCTATGCCATCGGCCTGGGCAATGTGTGG
AGGTTCCCTTACCTCTGTGGGAAAAACGGTGGCGGGGCCTTCCTAATCCCATATTTCCTGACGCTCATCT
TTGCGGGTGTTCCTCTCTTCCTTTTGGAGTGCTCCCTAGGCCAGTACACCTCCATTGGGGGCCTGGGCGT
ATGGAACTGGGCGCCCATGTTCAAGGGTGTGGCCGTCGCGGCAGCTGTGCTGTCCTTCTGGCTGAACATC
TACTACATCGTCATCATCTCCTGGGCCATCTACTACCTGTACAACTCCTTCACCACGACCCTGCCATGGA
AACAGTGTGACAACCCGTGGAACACTGACCGCTGCTTCTCCAACTACAGCCTGGTCAATACCACCAACAT
GACCAGCGCCGTGGTGGAGTTCTGGGAGCGCAACATGCACCAGATGACAGATGGACTGGACAAGCCAGGA
CAGATCCGCTGTCTGGCCATCACACTGGCCATTGCCTGGGTGCTCGTGTATTTCTGCATCTGGAAGGGTG
TTGGTTGGACTGGAAAGGTGGTCTACTTCTCAGCCACGTACCCCTACATCATGCTTATCATCCTGTTCTT
CCGTGGAGTGACGCTTCCCGGGGCCAAGGAGGGGATCCTCTTCTACATCACACCCAACTTCCGAAAGCTG
TCTGATTCTGAGGTGATCTTTGACGCCGCCACCCAGATCTTCTTCTCCTACGGGCTGGGCCTGGGGTCCC
TGATTGCTCTGGGAAGCTACAACTCTTTCCACAACAATGTGTACAGGGACTCCATCATCGTTTGCTGCAT
CAACTCCTGCACCAGCATGTTTGCCGGATTCGTCATCTTCTCCATCGTGGGCTTCATGGCTCATGTCACC
AAGAGGTCCATAGCTGATGTGGCAGCCTCAGGCCCGGGGCTGGCATTCTTGGCGTACCCTGAGGCTGTGA
CACAGCTACCCATCTCTCCCCTCTGGGCTATCCTCTTCTTCTCCATGCTGCTGATGCTGGGCATTGACAG
CCAGTTCTGTACCGTGGAGGGCTTCATCACTGCCCTGGTGGACGAGTACCCCAGACTTCTCCGCAATCGC
CGTGAACTCTTCATTGCTGCCGTGTGCATCGTGTCCTACCTGATTGGCCTGTCTAACATCACCCAGGGTG
GCATTTATGTCTTCAAACTGTTTGATTATTACTCTGCCAGCGGCATGAGCTTGCTGTTCCTGGTTTTCTT
CGAGTGTGTCTCCATTTCCTGGTTTTATGGTGTCAACCGGTTCTATGACAACATCCAGGAGATGGTTGGC
TCCAGGCCCTGCATCTGGTGGAAGCTGTGCTGGTCCTTTTTCACACCCATCATTGTGGCGGGCGTGTTTC
TCTTCAGTGCTGTGCAGATGACACCACTCACCATGGGAAGCTATGTTTTCCCCAAGTGGGGCCAGGGCGT
GGGCTGGCTCATGGCTCTGTCCTCCATGGTGCTCATCCCCGGGTACATGGCTTACATGTTCCTCACCCTG
AAGGGCTCCCTGAAGCAGCGTCTCCAGGTCATGATTCAGCCCAGTGAAGATATTGTGCGCCCTGAGAATG
GCCCTGAGCAGCCGCAGGCTGGCAGCTCAGCCAGCAAGGAGGCCTACATCCGAATTCTGCAGATATCCAG
CACAGTGGCGGCCGCCATGGTGAGCAAGGGCGAGGAGCTGTTCACCGGGGTGGTGCCCATCCTGGTCGAG
CTGGACGGCGACGTAAACGGCCACAAGTTCAGCGTGTCCGGCGAGGGCGAGGGCGATGCCACCTACGGCA
AGCTGACCCTGAAGTTCATCTGCACCACCGGCAAGCTGCCCGTGCCCTGGCCCACCCTCGTGACCACCCT
GACCTGGGGCGTGCAGTGCTTCAGCCGCTACCCCGACCACATGAAGCAGCACGACTTCTTCAAGTCCGCC
ATGCCCGAAGGCTACGTCCAGGAGCGCACCATCTTCTTCAAGGACGACGGCAACTACAAGACCCGCGCCG
AGGTGAAGTTCGAGGGCGACACCCTGGTGAACCGCATCGAGCTGAAGGGCATCGACTTCAAGGAGGACGG
CAACATCCTGGGGCACAAGCTGGAGTACAACTACATCAGCCACAACGTCTATATCACCGCCGACAAGCAG
AAGAACGGCATCAAGGCCAACTTCAAGATCCGCCACAACATCGAGGACGGCAGCGTGCAGCTCGCCGACC
ACTACCAGCAGAACACCCCCATCGGCGACGGCCCCGTGCTGCTGCCCGACAACCACTACCTGAGCACCCA
GTCCAAGCTGAGCAAAGACCCCAACGAGAAGCGCGATCACATGGTCCTGCTGGAGTTCGTGACCGCCGCC
GGGATCACTCTCGGCATGGACGAGCTGTACAAGGTCTAGAGGGCCCGTTTAAACCCGCTGATCAGCCTCG
ACTGTGCCTTCTAGTTGCCAGCCATCTGTTGTTTGCCCCTCCCCCGTGCCTTCCTTGACCCTGGAAGGTG
CCACTCCCACTGTCCTTTCCTAATAAAATGAGGAAATTGCATCGCATTGTCTGAGTAGGTGTCATTCTAT
TCTGGGGGGTGGGGTGGGGCAGGACAGCAAGGGGGAGGATTGGGAAGACAATAGCAGGCATGCTGGGGAT
GCGGTGGGCTCTATGGCTTCTGAGGCGGAAAGAACCAGCTGGGGCTCTAGGGGGTATCCCC
[124 nt withheld, positions 3772-3895]
C
[91 nt withheld, positions 3897-3987]
A
[49 nt withheld, positions 3989-4037]
CCTTTGACGTTGGAGTCCACGTTCTTT
[37 nt withheld, positions 4065-4101]
ACCCTATCTCGGTCTATTCTTTTGATTTATAAGGGATTTTGCCGATTTCGGCCTATTGGTTAAAAAATGA
GCTGATTTAACAAAAATTTAACGCGAATTAATTCTGTGGAATGTGTGTCAGTTAGGGTGTGGAAAGTCCC
CAGGCTCCCCAGCAGGCAGAAGTATGCAAAGCATGCATCTCAATTAGTCAGCAACCAGGTGTGGAAAGTC
CCCAGGCTCCCCAGCAGGCAGAAGTATGCAAAGCATGCATCTCAATTAGTCAGCAACCATAGTCCCGCCC
CTAACTCCGCCCATCCCGCCCCTAACTCCGCCCAGTTCCGCCCATTCTCCGCCCCATGGCTGACTAATTT
TTTTTATTTATGCAGAGGCCGAGGCCGCCTCTGCCTCTGAGCTATTCCAGAAGTAGTGAGGAGGCTTTTT
TGGAGGCCTAGGCTTTTGCAAAAAGCTCCCGGGAGCTTGTATATCCATTTTCGGATCTGATCAAGAGACA
GGATGAGGATCGTTTCGCATGATTGAACAAGATGGATTGCACGCAGGTTCTCCGGCCGCTTGGGTGGAGA
GGCTATTCGGCTATGACTGGGCACAACAGACAATCGGCTGCTCTGATGCCGCCGTGTTCCGGCTGTCAGC
GCAGGGGCGCCCGGTTCTTTTTGTCAAGACCGACCTGTCCGGTGCCCTGAATGAACTGCAGGACGAGGCA
GCGCGGCTATCGTGGCTGGCCACGACGGGCGTTCCTTGCGCAGCTGTGCTCGACGTTGTCACTGAAGCGG
GAAGGGACTGGCTGCTATTGGGCGAAGTGCCGGGGCAGGATCTCCTGTCATCTCACCTTGCTCCTGCCGA
GAAAGTATCCATCATGGCTGATGCAATGCGGCGGCTGCATACGCTTGATCCGGCTACCTGCCCATTCGAC
CACCAAGCGAAACATCGCATCGAGCGAGCACGTACTCGGATGGAAGCCGGTCTTGTCGATCAGGATGATC
TGGACGAAGAGCATCAGGGGCTCGCGCCAGCCGAACTGTTCGCCAGGCTCAAGGCGCGCATGCCCGACGG
CGAGGATCTCGTCGTGACCCATGGCGATGCCTGCTTGCCGAATATCATGGTGGAAAATGGCCGCTTTTCT
GGATTCATCGACTGTGGCCGGCTGGGTGTGGCGGACCGCTATCAGGACATAGCGTTGGCTACCCGTGATA
TTGCTGAAGAGCTTGGCGGCGAATGGGCTGACCGCTTCCTCGTGCTTTACGGTATCGCCGCTCCCGATTC
GCAGCGCATCGCCTTCTATCGCCTTCTTGACGAGTTCTTCTGAGCGGGACTCTGGGGTTCGAAATGACCG
ACCAAGCGACGCCCAACCTGCCATCACGAGATTTCGATTCCACCGCCGCCTTCTATGAAAGGTTGGGCTT
CGGAATCGTTTTCCGGGACGCCGGCTGGATGATCCTCCAGCGCGGGGATCTCATGCTGGAGTTCTTCGCC
CACCCCAACTTGTTTATTGCAGCTTATAATGGTTACAAATAAAGCAATAGCATCACAAATTTCACAAATA
AAGCATTTTTTTCACTGCATTCTAGTTGTGGTTTGTCCAAACTCATCAATGTATCTTATCATGTCTGTAT
ACCGTCGACCTCTAGCTAGAGCTTGGCGTAATCATGGTCATAGCTGTTTCCTGTGTGAAATTGTTATCCG
CTCACAATTCCACACAACATACGAGCCGGAAGCATAAAGTGTAAAGCCTGGGGTGCCTAATGAGTGAGCT
AACTCACATTAATTGCGTTGCGCTCACTGCCCGCTTTCCAGTCGGGAAACCTGTCGTGCCAGCTGCATTA
ATGAATCGGCCAACGCGCGGGGAGAGGCGGTTTGCGTATTGGGCGCTCTTCCGCTTCCTCGCTCACTGAC
TCGCTGCGCTCGGTCGTTCGGCTGCGGCGAGCGGTATCAGCTCACTCAAAGGCGGTAATACGGTTATCCA
CAGAATCAGGGGATAACGCAGGAAAGAACATGTGAGCAAAAGGCCAGCAAAAGGCCAGGAACCGTAAAAA
GGCCGCGTTGCTGGCGTTTTTCCATAGGCTCCGCCCCCCTGACGAGCATCACAAAAATCGACGCTCAAGT
CAGAGGTGGCGAAACCCGACAGGACTATAAAGATACCAGGCGTTTCCCCCTGGAAGCTCCCTCGTGCGCT
CTCCTGTTCCGACCCTGCCGCTTACCGGATACCTGTCCGCCTTTCTCCCTTCGGGAAGCGTGGCGCTTTC
TCATAGCTCACGCTGTAGGTATCTCAGTTCGGTGTAGGTCGTTCGCTCCAAGCTGGGCTGTGTGCACGAA
CCCCCCGTTCAGCCCGACCGCTGCGCCTTATCCGGTAACTATCGTCTTGAGTCCAACCCGGTAAGACACG
ACTTATCGCCACTGGCAGCAGCCACTGGTAACAGGATTAGCAGAGCGAGGTATGTAGGCGGTGCTACAGA
GTTCTTGAAGTGGTGGCCTAACTACGGCTACACTAGAAGAACAGTATTTGGTATCTGCGCTCTGCTGAAG
CCAGTTACCTTCGGAAAAAGAGTTGGTAGCTCTTGATCCGGCAAACAAACCACCGCTGGTAGCGGTTTTT
TTGTTTGCAAGCAGCAGATTACGCGCAGAAAAAAAGGATCTCAAGAAGATCCTTTGATCTTTTCTACGGG
GTCTGACGCTCAGTGGAACGAAAACTCACGTTAAGGGATTTTGGTCATGAGATTATCAAAAAGGATCTTC
ACCTAGATCCTTTTAAATTAAAAATGAAGTTTTAAATCAATCTAAAGTATATATGAGTAAACTTGGTCTG
ACAGTTACCAATGCTTAATCAGTGAGGCACCTATCTCAGCGATCTGTCTATTTCGTTCATCCATAGTTGC
CTGACTCCCCGTCGTGTAGATAACTACGATACGGGAGGGCTTACCATCTGGCCCCAGTGCTGCAATGATA
CCGCGAGACCCACGCTCACCGGCTCCAGATTTATCAGCAATAAACCAGCCAGCCGGAAGGGCCGAGCGCA
GAAGTGGTCCTGCAACTTTATCCGCCTCCATCCAGTCTATTAATTGTTGCCGGGAAGCTAGAGTAAGTAG
TTCGCCAGTTAATAGTTTGCGCAACGTTGTTGCCATTGCTACAGGCATCGTGGTGTCACGCTCGTCGTTT
GGTATGGCTTCATTCAGCTCCGGTTCCCAACGATCAAGGCGAGTTACATGATCCCCCATGTTGTGCAAAA
AAGCGGTTAGCTCCTTCGGTCCTCCGATCGTTGTCAGAAGTAAGTTGGCCGCAGTGTTATCACTCATGGT
TATGGCAGCACTGCATAATTCTCTTACTGTCATGCCATCCGTAAGATGCTTTTCTGTGACTGGTGAGTAC
TCAACCAAGTCATTCTGAGAATAGTGTATGCGGCGACCGAGTTGCTCTTGCCCGGCGTCAATACGGGATA
ATACCGCGCCACATAGCAGAACTTTAAAAGTGCTCATCATTGGAAAACGTTCTTCGGGGCGAAAACTCTC
AAGGATCTTACCGCTGTTGAGATCCAGTTCGATGTAACCCACTCGTGCACCCAACTGATCTTCAGCATCT
TTTACTTTCACCAGCGTTTCTGGGTGAGCAAAAACAGGAAGGCAAAATGCCGCAAAAAAGGGAATAAGGG
CGACACGGAAATGTTGAATACTCATACTCTTCCTTTTTCAATATTATTGAAGCATTTATCAGGGTTATTG
TCTCATGAGCGGATACATATTTGAATGTATTTAGAAAAATAAACAAATAGGGGTTCCGCGCACATTTCCC
CGAAAAGTGCCACCTGACGTC
Features (pLannotate 1.2.2; 21 found; start..end, strand, type, name):
     28..80      -  misc_feature   bom (fragment): basis of mobility region from pBR322
    235..614     +  enhancer       CMV enhancer: human cytomegalovirus immediate early enhancer
    615..818     +  promoter       CMV promoter: human cytomegalovirus (CMV) immediate early promoter
    814..847     +  LTR            5' LTR (truncated) (fragment): truncated 5' long terminal repeat (LTR) from HIV-1
    863..881     +  promoter       T7 promoter: promoter for bacteriophage T7 RNA polymerase
    917..2710    +  CDS            Slc6a1: SC6A1_MOUSE - Also known as Gabt1, Gat-1, Gat1. Experimental evidence at protein level: Swiss-Prot protein existence level 1. Terminates the action of GABA by its high affinity sodium- dependent reuptake into presynaptic terminals. From Mus musculus (Mouse).
   2747..3463    +  CDS            mECFP: mECFP is a basic (constitutively fluorescent) cyan fluorescent protein published in 2006, derived from Aequorea victoria.
   3502..3726    +  polyA_signal   bGH poly(A) signal: bovine growth hormone polyadenylation signal
   3730..3751    +  promoter       SV40 promoter (fragment): SV40 enhancer and early promoter
   3772..4200    +  rep_origin     f1 ori (sequence partly withheld): f1 bacteriophage origin of replication; arrow indicates direction of (+) strand synthesis
   4214..4543    +  promoter       SV40 promoter: SV40 enhancer and early promoter
   4610..5401    +  CDS            neo: KKA2_KLEPN - Also known as kan, nptII. Experimental evidence at protein level: Swiss-Prot protein existence level 1. Resistance to kanamycin, neomycin, paromomycin, ribostamycin, butirosin and gentamicin B. From Klebsiella pneumoniae.
   5425..5583    +  CDS            ble (fragment): BLE_KLEPN - Experimental evidence at protein level: Swiss-Prot protein existence level 1. Binding protein with a strong affinity to the bleomycin family of antibiotics. Binds to CL990; an antimitotic-antibiotic compound. From Klebsiella pneumoniae.
   5578..5699    +  polyA_signal   SV40 poly(A) signal: SV40 polyadenylation signal
   5772..5788    -  protein_bind   lac operator: The lac repressor binds to the lac operator to inhibit transcription in E. coli. This inhibition can be relieved by adding lactose or isopropyl-β-D-thiogalactopyranoside (IPTG). lac repressor encoded by lacI
   5796..5826    -  promoter       lac promoter: promoter for the E. coli lac operon
   5841..5862    -  protein_bind   CAP binding site: CAP binding activates transcription in the presence of cAMP. E. coli catabolite activator protein
   5875..5967    -  CDS            lacI (fragment): lac repressor; lacI; The lac repressor binds to the lac operator to inhibit transcription in E. coli. This inhibition can be relieved by adding lactose or isopropyl-β-D-thiogalactopyranoside (IPTG).
   6150..6735    -  rep_origin     ori: high-copy-number ColE1/pMB1/pBR322/pUC origin of replication
   6906..7766    -  CDS            AmpR: β-lactamase; bla; confers resistance to ampicillin, carbenicillin, and related antibiotics
   7767..7871    -  promoter       AmpR promoter: bla
