[The description below was written by a language model from this plasmid's Addgene catalogue record and pLannotate feature annotations shown in this document.]
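Description:
pcDNA3.1(+)mGAT1CFP* is a 7.9 kb mammalian expression plasmid built on the pcDNA3.1(+) backbone. It is propagated in E. coli through a high-copy ColE1/pUC-type origin with ampicillin selection (AmpR under its own bla promoter), and it also carries an f1 origin for single-stranded DNA production. For selection in mammalian cells, an SV40 early promoter drives the neomycin phosphotransferase gene, followed by an SV40 polyadenylation signal, which allows G418 selection of stable transfectants. Short annotated fragments such as the partial bom, lac promoter/operator, lacI, ble and truncated LTR hits are backbone remnants or software matches rather than functional payload elements.

The expression cassette places the mouse GABA transporter 1 (mGAT1, Slc6a1) open reading frame, lacking its stop codon, under the CMV immediate-early enhancer/promoter. A T7 promoter lies just upstream and the bovine growth hormone polyadenylation signal lies downstream. The transporter is fused in frame at its C terminus, through a 12-residue spacer derived from the multiple cloning site, to cyan fluorescent protein carrying the monomerizing A206K mutation (annotated as mECFP). The asterisk marks a single valine codon added after the fluorophore, which gives the fusion a -YKV C terminus. According to the depositor, this reconstitutes a functional class II PDZ-interacting motif like that found in Ephrin B receptors, in contrast to the -YKI ending of the related mGAT10XFP constructs.

The plasmid belongs to a series of CFP- and YFP-tagged GAT1 variants. The associated work used the series to relate transporter function, oligomerization state and anchoring to subcellularly resolved FRET, a setting in which the CFP fusion would typically be paired with a YFP-tagged counterpart.
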