Addgene plasmid #41666: pcDNA3.1(+)mGAT1CFP*
Depositing lab: Henry Lester. Depositing organization: California Institute of Technology. Publication: GABA transporter function, oligomerization state, and anchoring: correlates with subcellularly resolved FRET. Moss FJ, Imoukhuede PI, Scott K, Hu J, Jankowsky JL, Quick MW, Lester HA. J Gen Physiol. 2009 Dec;134(6):489-521. 10.1085/jgp.200910314 PubMed 19948998.
Backbone
  Vector backbone: pcDNA3.1(+)
  Backbone manufacturer: Invitrogen
  Backbone size w/o insert (bp): 5428
  Total vector size (bp): 7902
  Vector type: Mammalian Expression
  Selectable markers: Neomycin (select with G418)
Growth in bacteria
  Bacterial resistance: Ampicillin, 100 μg/mL
  Growth temperature: 37°C
  Growth strain: Top10
  Copy number: High Copy
Gene/Insert
  Gene/Insert name: Mus musculus GABA transporter 1 (alt names: mGAT1; solute carrier family 6 member 1; sodium- and chloride-dependent GABA transporter 1)
  Species: M. musculus (mouse), Synthetic
  Insert size (bp): 2553
  Mutation: “Monomerizing” CFP A206K mutation; C-terminal hydrophobic valine residue added after CFP
  GenBank ID: M92378.1
  Entrez Gene: Slc6a1 (a.k.a. A730043E01, GABATHG, GABATR, GAT-1, Gabt, Gabt1, Gat1, XT-1, Xtrp1)
  Promoter: CMV
  Tag / fusion protein: CFP (C terminal on insert)
  Cloning method: Restriction Enzyme; 5′ cloning site HindIII (not destroyed); 3′ cloning site XbaI (not destroyed)
  Sequencing primers: 5′ CMV-F; T7; 3′ EGFP-N; BGH-rev
Terms and licenses: Academic/Nonprofit Terms; Industry Terms: Not Available to Industry
Depositor comments: To generate the fluorescent mutants mGAT10XFP and mGAT1XFP* through mGAT1XFP45, the wild-type mGAT1 open reading frame (ORF) was subcloned without its original stop codon into the HindIII and EcoRI sites of the pcDNA3.1(+) expression vector multiple cloning site (MCS). XFP ORFs were then subcloned downstream from and in frame with the mGAT1 ORF at the NotI and XbaI sites of the pcDNA3.1(+) MCS. This resulted in a 12–amino acid spacer between the end of the mGAT1 sequence and the beginning of the fluorophore. The depositors modified a method for the integration of PCR fragments without the use of restriction enzymes (Geiser et al., 2001) to add the final 3, 8, 20, 28, or 45 codons of the human GAT1 (hGAT1) ORF. These were amplified from a source plasmid using the proof-reading PfuTurbo Cx Hotstart polymerase with 5′ and 3′ extensions corresponding to the 20–22-nt regions that flanked the intended site of insertion, such that the PCR product integrated in-frame immediately after the fluorophore sequence when used as the primers in a subsequent QuikChange II XL mutagenesis PCR reaction. For mGAT1XFP*, the depositors simply added a GTC codon for Val after the fluorophore ORF. The attached image displays the protein sequences of the modified regions of mGAT1 for each fluorescent construct. mGAT10CFP and mGAT10YFP repeated the fusion design of mGAT10GFP but with the fluorophore exchanged as annotated. The three C-terminal residues of the mGAT0XFP fusions are -YKI-CO2−, which comprises a broadly defined consensus PDZ class II–interacting motif (X-φ-X-φ, where φ designates a hydrophobic residue and X any residue) (Sheng and Sala, 2001; Hung and Sheng, 2002). The depositors searched the Ensembl databases using Biomart (http://www.ebi.ac.uk/biomart) (Spudich et al., 2007) and applied the GO:0005886 “plasma membrane” cellular component filter. The search identified no known membrane proteins possessing the -YKI-CO2− C-terminal sequence. In the mGAT1XFP* constructs, the depositors defined the terminal residue P(0) more narrowly, changing the terminal isoleucine residue present in mGAT10XFP to a valine in mGAT1XFP*. The resulting C-terminal sequence, -YKV-CO2−, reconstituted a functional PDZ class II–interacting motif present in Ephrin B receptors, a class that relies on interactions with the PDZ domain–containing proteins for clustering (Torres et al., 1998; Brückner et al., 1999; Lin et al., 1999; Madsen et al., 2005). Other constructs in the C-terminal XFP fusion series, mGAT1XFP3, mGAT1XFP8, mGAT1XFP20, mGAT1XFP28, and mGAT1XFP45, had the most C-terminal 3, 8, 20, 28, or 45 residues of the hGAT1 appended after the mGAT1XFP fusion. The differences in nucleotide sequence between the hGAT1 and mGAT1 C termini were a useful source of positive identification when the depositors analyzed the clones during construction. PCR integration was applied to amplify and insert EYFP or ECFP directly between residues R565 and L566, I570 and Q571, or V577 and R578 of mGAT1 to generate the mGAT15xxXFP5xxCT constructs. The site of XFP insertion in GAT1 is highlighted in the nomenclatures for these constructs by residue numbers flanking the fluorophore, and the “CT” denotes that the insertion occurs within the C terminus. Please see the associated article for more detailed information regarding construct creation and usage.
How to cite: pcDNA3.1(+)mGAT1CFP* was a gift from Henry Lester (Addgene plasmid # 41666 ; http://n2t.net/addgene:41666 ; RRID:Addgene_41666)
