>Addgene plasmid #41666 | pcDNA3.1(+)mGAT1CFP* | addgene partial sequence | sequence record 57770 | EGFP-N 5'-CGTCGCCGTCCAGCTCGACCAG-3'
AACAGCTCCTCGCCCTTGCTCACCATGGCGGCCGCCACTGTGCTGGATATCTGCAGAATTCGGATGTAGG
CCTCCTTGCTGGCTGAGCTGCCAGCCTGCGGCTGCTCAGGGCCATTCTCAGGGCGCACAATATCTTCACT
GGGCTGAATCATGACCTGGAGACGCTGCTTCAGGGAGCCCTTCAGGGTGAGGAACATGTAAGCCATGTAC
CCGGGGATGAGCACCATGGAGGACAGAGCCATGAGCCAGCCCACGCCCTGGCCCCACTTGGGGAAAACAT
AGCTTCCCATGGTGAGTGGTGTCATCTGCACAGCACTGAAGAGAAACACGCCCGCCACAATGATGGGTGT
GAAAAAGGACCAGCACAGCTTCCACCAGATGCAGGGCCTGGAGCCAACCATCTCCTGGATGTTGTCATAG
AACCGGTTGACACCATAAAACCAGGAAATGGAGACACACTCGAAGAAAACCAGGAACAGCAAGCTCATGC
CGCTGGCAGAGTAATAATCAAACAGTTTGAAGACATAAATGCCACCCTGGGTGATGTTAGACAGGCCAAT
CAGGTAGGACACGATGCACACGGCAGCAATGAAGAGTTCACGGCGATTGCGGAGAAGTCTGGGGTACTCG
TCCACCAGGGCAGTGATGAAGCCCTCCACGGTACAGAACTGGCTGTCAATGCCCAGCATCAGCAGCATGG
AGAAGAAGAGGATAGCCCAGAGGGGAGAGATGGGTAGCTGTGTCACAGCCTCAGGGTACGCCAAGAATGC
CAGCCCCGGGCCTGAGGCTGCCACATCAGCTATGGACCTCTTGGTGACATGAGCCATGAAGCCCACGATG
GAGAAGATGACGAATCCGGCAAACATGCTGGTGCAGGAGTTGATGCAGCAAACGATGATGGAGTCCCTGT
ACACATT
