>Addgene plasmid #41666 | pcDNA3.1(+)mGAT1CFP* | addgene partial sequence | sequence record 57780 | BGH-rev 5'-TAGAAGGCACAGTCGAGG-3'
AACGGGCCCTCTAGACCTTGTACAGCTCGTCCATGCCGAGAGTGATCCCGGCGGCGGTCACGAACTCCAG
CAGGACCATGTGATCGCGCTTCTCGTTGGGGTCTTTGCTCAGCTTGGACTGGGTGCTCAGGTAGTGGTTG
TCGGGCAGCAGCACGGGGCCGTCGCCGATGGGGGTGTTCTGCTGGTAGTGGTCGGCGAGCTGCACGCTGC
CGTCCTCGATGTTGTGGCGGATCTTGAAGTTGGCCTTGATGCCGTTCTTCTGCTTGTCGGCGGTGATATA
GACGTTGTGGCTGATGTAGTTGTACTCCAGCTTGTGCCCCAGGATGTTGCCGTCCTCCTTGAAGTCGATG
CCCTTCAGCTCGATGCGGTTCACCAGGGTGTCGCCCTCGAACTTCACCTCGGCGCGGGTCTTGTAGTTGC
CGTCGTCCTTGAAGAAGATGGTGCGCTCCTGGACGTAGCCTTCGGGCATGGCGGACTTGAAGAAGTCGTG
CTGCTTCATGTGGTCGGGGTAGCGGCTGAAGCACTGCACGCCCCAGGTCAGGGTGGTCACGAGGGTGGGC
CAGGGCACGGGCAGCTTGCCGGTGGTGCAGATGAACTTCAGGGTCAGCTTGCCGTAGGTGGCATCGCCCT
CGCCCTCGCCGGACACGCTGAACTTGTGGCCGTTTACGTCGCCGTCCAGCTCGACCAGGATGGGCACCAC
CCCGGTGAACAGCTCCTCGCCCTTGCTCACCATGGCGGCCGCCACTGTGCTGGATATCTGCAGAATTCGG
ATGTAGGCCTCCTTGCTGGCTGAGCTGCCAGCCTGCGGCTGCTCAGGGCCATTCTCAGGGCGCACAATAT
CTTCACTGGGCTGAA
